Addgene plasmid #172083: EIF2B3-R225Q
Purpose: In vitro transcription for rescue experiments
Depositing lab: Cheol-Hee Kim. Depositing organization: Chungnam National University. Publication: Eif2b3 mutants recapitulate phenotypes of vanishing white matter disease and validate novel disease alleles in zebrafish. Lee YR, Kim SH, Ben-Mahmoud A, Kim OH, Choi TI, Lee KH, Ku B, Eum J, Kee Y, Lee S, Cha J, Won D, Lee ST, Choi JR, Lee JS, Kim HD, Kim HG, Bonkowsky JL, Kang HC, Kim CH. Hum Mol Genet. 2021 Apr 27;30(5):331-342. doi: 10.1093/hmg/ddab033. PubMed 33517449.
Backbone
  Vector backbone: pCS2+
  Backbone size w/o insert (bp): 4000
  Vector type: Mammalian Expression
Growth in bacteria
  Bacterial resistance: Ampicillin, 100 μg/mL
  Growth temperature: 37°C
  Growth strain: DH5alpha
  Copy number: High Copy
Gene/Insert
  Gene/Insert name: EIF2B3
  Species: H. sapiens (human)
  Insert size (bp): 1400
  Mutation: c.674G>A
  Entrez Gene: EIF2B3 (a.k.a. EIF-2B, EIF2Bgamma)
  Promoter: CMV
  Cloning method: Restriction Enzyme; 5′ cloning site ClaI (unknown if destroyed); 3′ cloning site XbaI (unknown if destroyed)
  Sequencing primers: 5′ SP6; 3′ T3
Terms and licenses: Academic/Nonprofit Terms; Industry Terms: Not Available to Industry
How to cite: EIF2B3-R225Q was a gift from Cheol-Hee Kim (Addgene plasmid # 172083 ; http://n2t.net/addgene:172083 ; RRID:Addgene_172083)
