[The description below was written by a language model from this plasmid's Addgene catalogue record and pLannotate feature annotations shown in this document.]
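Description:
EIF2B3-R225Q is a pCS2+-based plasmid carrying the human EIF2B3 coding sequence, which encodes the gamma subunit of the eIF2B guanine nucleotide exchange factor, with the point mutation c.674G>A that the construct name denotes as the R225Q substitution. The sequenced plasmid is about 5.5 kb, consistent with a roughly 4 kb backbone and a 1.4 kb insert cloned between ClaI and XbaI sites. It is maintained in E. coli through a high-copy ColE1/pUC-type origin and selected with ampicillin via the β-lactamase gene. An f1 origin and remnants of the lac promoter/operator, lacI and lacZα are also present as backbone leftovers with no apparent role in the payload.

The insert sits downstream of two promoters in tandem: the simian cytomegalovirus IE94 enhancer/promoter, which drives expression in vertebrate cells, and a bacteriophage SP6 promoter placed just upstream of the open reading frame. An SV40 polyadenylation signal follows the coding sequence, flanked by a partial T7 promoter and a T3 promoter in the reverse orientation. This arrangement lets the same plasmid serve either for direct transfection or as a template for SP6-driven synthesis of sense mRNA that includes the SV40 poly(A) signal region. No epitope tag or reporter is annotated.

The stated purpose is in vitro transcription for rescue experiments. The associated study models vanishing white matter disease in zebrafish eif2b3 mutants and uses that model to validate disease alleles. The mutant transcript therefore presumably tests whether this variant can restore function, though the record does not state the comparison constructs.
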