Features (pLannotate 1.2.2; 15 found; start..end, strand, type, name):
      1..978     +  promoter       CMV IE94 promoter: enhancer/promoter region of simian cytomegalovirus major immediate early transcription unit IE94
   1013..1031    +  promoter       SP6 promoter: promoter for bacteriophage SP6 RNA polymerase
   1105..2460    +  CDS            EIF2B3: EI2BG_HUMAN - Experimental evidence at protein level: Swiss-Prot protein existence level 1. Catalyzes the exchange of eukaryotic initiation factor 2- bound GDP for GTP. From Homo sapiens (Human).
   2525..2542    -  promoter       T7 promoter (fragment): promoter for bacteriophage T7 RNA polymerase
   2547..2681    -  polyA_signal   SV40 poly(A) signal: SV40 polyadenylation signal
   2794..2812    -  promoter       T3 promoter: promoter for bacteriophage T3 RNA polymerase
   2857..2873    -  protein_bind   lac operator: The lac repressor binds to the lac operator to inhibit transcription in E. coli. This inhibition can be relieved by adding lactose or isopropyl-β-D-thiogalactopyranoside (IPTG). lac repressor encoded by lacI
   2881..2911    -  promoter       lac promoter: promoter for the E. coli lac operon
   2926..2947    -  protein_bind   CAP binding site: CAP binding activates transcription in the presence of cAMP. E. coli catabolite activator protein
   2960..3052    -  CDS            lacI (fragment): lac repressor; lacI; The lac repressor binds to the lac operator to inhibit transcription in E. coli. This inhibition can be relieved by adding lactose or isopropyl-β-D-thiogalactopyranoside (IPTG).
   3235..3823    -  rep_origin     ori: high-copy-number ColE1/pMB1/pBR322/pUC origin of replication
   3994..4854    -  CDS            AmpR: β-lactamase; bla; confers resistance to ampicillin, carbenicillin, and related antibiotics
   4855..4959    -  promoter       AmpR promoter: bla
   5012..5440    -  rep_origin     f1 ori (sequence partly withheld): f1 bacteriophage origin of replication; arrow indicates direction of (+) strand synthesis
   5445..5511    -  CDS            lacZα (fragment): LacZα fragment of β-galactosidase; lacZ fragment
>Addgene plasmid #172083 | EIF2B3-R225Q | addgene full sequence | sequence record 337900 | Addgene NGS Result
GCCAATTCAATATGGCGTATATGGACTCATGCCAATTCAATATGGTGGATCTGGACCTGTGCCAATTCAA
TATGGCGTATATGGACTCGTGCCAATTCAATATGGTGGATCTGGACCCCAGCCAATTCAATATGGCGGAC
TTGGCACCATGCCAATTCAATATGGCGGACCTGGCACTGTGCCAACTGGGGAGGGGTCTACTTGGCACGG
TGCCAAGTTTGAGGAGGGGTCTTGGCCCTGTGCCAAGTCCGCCATATTGAATTGGCATGGTGCCAATAAT
GGCGGCCATATTGGCTATATGCCAGGATCAATATATAGGCAATATCCAATATGGCCCTATGCCAATATGG
CTATTGGCCAGGTTCAATACTATGTATTGGCCCTATGCCATATAGTATTCCATATATGGGTTTTCCTATT
GACGTAGATAGCCCCTCCCAATGGGCGGTCCCATATACCATATATGGGGCTTCCTAATACCGCCCATAGC
CACTCCCCCATTGACGTCAATGGTCTCTATATATGGTCTTTCCTATTGACGTCATATGGGCGGTCCTATT
GACGTATATGGCGCCTCCCCCATTGACGTCAATTACGGTAAATGGCCCGCCTGGCTCAATGCCCATTGAC
GTCAATAGGACCACCCACCATTGACGTCAATGGGATGGCTCATTGCCCATTCATATCCGTTCTCACGCCC
CCTATTGACGTCAATGACGGTAAATGGCCCACTTGGCAGTACATCAATATCTATTAATAGTAACTTGGCA
AGTACATTACTATTGGAAGTACGCCAGGGTACATTGGCAGTACTCCCATTGACGTCAATGGCGGTAAATG
GCCCGCGATGGCTGCCAAGTACATCCCCATTGACGTCAATGGGGAGGGGCAATGACGCAAATGGGCGTTC
CATTGACGTAAATGGGCGGTAGGCGTGCCTAATGGGAGGTCTATATAAGCAATGCTCGTTTAGGGAACCG
CCATTCTGCCTGGGGACGTCGGAGCAAGCTTGATTTAGGTGACACTATAGAATACAAGCTACTTGTTCTT
TTTGCAGGATCCCATCGATGGCCGCACACAAGCTGGCTGACCCGGTTTGTAAAAATGGAATTTCAAGCAG
TAGTGATGGCAGTAGGTGGAGGATCTCGGATGACAGACCTAACTTCCAGCATTCCCAAACCTCTGCTTCC
AGTTGGGAACAAACCTTTAATTTGGTACCCATTGAACCTGCTTGAGCGTGTTGGATTTGAAGAAGTCATT
GTGGTTACAACCAGGGATGTTCAAAAGGCTCTATGTGCAGAATTCAAGATGAAAATGAAGCCAGATATTG
TGTGTATTCCTGATGATGCTGACATGGGAACTGCAGATTCTTTGCGCTACATATATCCAAAACTTAAGAC
AGATGTGCTGGTGCTGAGCTGTGATCTGATAACAGACGTTGCCTTACATGAGGTTGTGGACCTGTTTAGA
GCTTATGATGCATCACTTGCTATGTTGATGAGAAAAGGCCAAGATAGCATAGAACCTGTTCCCGGTCAAA
AGGGGAAAAAAAAAGCAGTGGAGCAGCGTGACTTCATTGGAGTGGACAGCACAGGAAAGAGGCTGCTCTT
CATGGCTAATGAAGCAGACTTGGATGAAGAGCTGGTCATTAAGGGATCCATCCTACAGAAGCATCCTAGA
ATACGTTTCCACACGGGTCTTGTGGATGCCCACCTCTACTGTTTGAAAAAATACATCGTGGACTTCCTAA
TGGAAAATGGGTCAATAACTTCTATCCAGAGTGAACTGATTCCATATTTAGTGAGAAAACAGTTTTCCTC
AGCTTCCTCACAACAGGGACAAGAAGAAAAAGAGGAGGATCTAAAGAAAAAGGAGCTGAAGTCCTTAGAT
ATCTACAGTTTTATAAAAGAAGCCAATACACTGAACCTGGCTCCCTATGATGCCTGCTGGAATGCCTGTC
GAGGAGACAGGTGGGAAGACTTGTCCAGATCACAGGTGCGCTGCTATGTCCACATCATGAAAGAGGGGCT
CTGCTCTCGAGTGAGCACACTGGGACTCTACATGGAAGCAAACAGACAGGTGCCCAAATTGCTGTCTGCT
CTCTGTCCAGAAGAACCACCAGTCCATTCGTCAGCCCAGATTGTCAGCAAACACCTGGTTGGAGTTGACA
GCCTCATTGGGCCAGAGACACAGATTGGAGAGAAGTCATCCATTAAGCGCTCAGTCATTGGCTCATCCTG
TCTCATAAAAGATAGAGTGACTATTACCAATTGCCTTCTCATGAACTCAGTCACTGTGGAGGAAGGAAGC
AATATCCAAGGCAGTGTCATCTGCAACAATGCTGTGATCGAGAAGGGTGCAGACATCAAGGACTGCTTGA
TTGGAAGTGGCCAGAGGATTGAAGCCAAAGCTAAACGAGTGAATGAGGTGATCGTGGGGAATGACCAGCT
CATGGAGATCTGAGTTCTGAGCAAGTCAGACTCCTTCCTTTTGGCCTCCAAAGCCACAGATGTTGGCTCT
AGAACTATAGTGAGTCGTATTACGTAGATCCAGACATGATAAGATACATTGATGAGTTTGGACAAACCAC
AACTAGAATGCAGTGAAAAAAATGCTTTATTTGTGAAATTTGTGATGCTATTGCTTTATTTGTAACCATT
ATAAGCTGCAATAAACAAGTTAACAACAACAATTGCATTCATTTTATGTTTCAGGTTCAGGGGGAGGTGT
GGGAGGTTTTTTAATTCGCGGCCGCGGCGCCAATGCATTGGGCCCGGTACCCAGCTTTTGTTCCCTTTAG
TGAGGGTTAATTGCGCGCTTGGCGTAATCATGGTCATAGCTGTTTCCTGTGTGAAATTGTTATCCGCTCA
CAATTCCACACAACATACGAGCCGGGAGCATAAAGTGTAAAGCCTGGGGTGCCTAATGAGTGAGCTAACT
CACATTAATTGCGTTGCGCTCACTGCCCGCTTTCCAGTCGGGAAACCTGTCGTGCCAGCTGCATTAATGA
ATCGGCCAACGCGCGGGGAGAGGCGGTTTGCGTATTGGGCGCTCTTCCGCTTCCTCGCTCACTGACTCGC
TGCGCTCGGTCGTTCGGCTGCGGCGAGCGGTATCAGCTCACTCAAAGGCGGTAATACGGTTATCCACAGA
ATCAGGGGATAACGCAGGAAAGAACATGTGAGCAAAAGGCCAGCAAAAGGCCAGGAACCGTAAAAAGGCC
GCGTTGCTGGCGTTTTTCCATAGGCTCCGCCCCCCTGACGAGCATCACAAAAATCGACGCTCAAGTCAGA
GGTGGCGAAACCCGACAGGACTATAAAGATACCAGGCGTTTCCCCCTGGAAGCTCCCTCGTGCGCTCTCC
TGTTCCGACCCTGCCGCTTACCGGATACCTGTCCGCCTTTCTCCCTTCGGGAAGCGTGGCGCTTTCTCAT
AGCTCACGCTGTAGGTATCTCAGTTCGGTGTAGGTCGTTCGCTCCAAGCTGGGCTGTGTGCACGAACCCC
CCGTTCAGCCCGACCGCTGCGCCTTATCCGGTAACTATCGTCTTGAGTCCAACCCGGTAAGACACGACTT
ATCGCCACTGGCAGCAGCCACTGGTAACAGGATTAGCAGAGCGAGGTATGTAGGCGGTGCTACAGAGTTC
TTGAAGTGGTGGCCTAACTACGGCTACACTAGAAGAACAGTATTTGGTATCTGCGCTCTGCTGAAGCCAG
TTACCTTCGGAAAAAGAGTTGGTAGCTCTTGATCCGGCAAACAAACCACCGCTGGTAGCGGTGGTTTTTT
TGTTTGCAAGCAGCAGATTACGCGCAGAAAAAAAGGATCTCAAGAAGATCCTTTGATCTTTTCTACGGGG
TCTGACGCTCAGTGGAACGAAAACTCACGTTAAGGGATTTTGGTCATGAGATTATCAAAAAGGATCTTCA
CCTAGATCCTTTTAAATTAAAAATGAAGTTTTAAATCAATCTAAAGTATATATGAGTAAACTTGGTCTGA
CAGTTACCAATGCTTAATCAGTGAGGCACCTATCTCAGCGATCTGTCTATTTCGTTCATCCATAGTTGCC
TGACTCCCCGTCGTGTAGATAACTACGATACGGGAGGGCTTACCATCTGGCCCCAGTGCTGCAATGATAC
CGCGAGACCCACGCTCACCGGCTCCAGATTTATCAGCAATAAACCAGCCAGCCGGAAGGGCCGAGCGCAG
AAGTGGTCCTGCAACTTTATCCGCCTCCATCCAGTCTATTAATTGTTGCCGGGAAGCTAGAGTAAGTAGT
TCGCCAGTTAATAGTTTGCGCAACGTTGTTGCCATTGCTACAGGCATCGTGGTGTCACGCTCGTCGTTTG
GTATGGCTTCATTCAGCTCCGGTTCCCAACGATCAAGGCGAGTTACATGATCCCCCATGTTGTGCAAAAA
AGCGGTTAGCTCCTTCGGTCCTCCGATCGTTGTCAGAAGTAAGTTGGCCGCAGTGTTATCACTCATGGTT
ATGGCAGCACTGCATAATTCTCTTACTGTCATGCCATCCGTAAGATGCTTTTCTGTGACTGGTGAGTACT
CAACCAAGTCATTCTGAGAATAGTGTATGCGGCGACCGAGTTGCTCTTGCCCGGCGTCAATACGGGATAA
TACCGCGCCACATAGCAGAACTTTAAAAGTGCTCATCATTGGAAAACGTTCTTCGGGGCGAAAACTCTCA
AGGATCTTACCGCTGTTGAGATCCAGTTCGATGTAACCCACTCGTGCACCCAACTGATCTTCAGCATCTT
TTACTTTCACCAGCGTTTCTGGGTGAGCAAAAACAGGAAGGCAAAATGCCGCAAAAAAGGGAATAAGGGC
GACACGGAAATGTTGAATACTCATACTCTTCCTTTTTCAATATTATTGAAGCATTTATCAGGGTTATTGT
CTCATGAGCGGATACATATTTGAATGTATTTAGAAAAATAAACAAATAGGGGTTCCGCGCACATTTCCCC
GAAAAGTGCCACCTAAATTGTAAGCGTTAATATTTTGTTAAAATTCGCGTTAAATTTTTGTTAAATCAGC
TCATTTTTTAACCAATAGGCCGAAATCGGCAAAATCCCTTATAAATCAAAAGAATAGACCGAGATAGGGT
[37 nt withheld, positions 5111-5147]
AAAGAACGTGGACTCCAACGTCAAAGG
[49 nt withheld, positions 5175-5223]
T
[91 nt withheld, positions 5225-5315]
G
[124 nt withheld, positions 5317-5440]
CCCATTCGCCATTCAGGCTGCGCAACTGTTGGGAAGGGCGATCGGTGCGGGCCTCTTCGCTATTACGCCA
GTCGACC
