>Addgene plasmid #172083 | EIF2B3-R225Q | depositor full sequence | sequence record 333670 | Full Sequence
ATGGAATTTCAAGCAGTAGTGATGGCAGTAGGTGGAGGATCTCGGATGACAGACCTAACTTCCAGCATTC
CCAAACCTCTGCTTCCAGTTGGGAACAAACCTTTAATTTGGTACCCATTGAACCTGCTTGAGCGTGTTGG
ATTTGAAGAAGTCATTGTGGTTACAACCAGGGATGTTCAAAAGGCTCTATGTGCAGAATTCAAGATGAAA
ATGAAGCCAGATATTGTGTGTATTCCTGATGATGCTGACATGGGAACTGCAGATTCTTTGCGCTACATAT
ATCCAAAACTTAAGACAGATGTGCTGGTGCTGAGCTGTGATCTGATAACAGACGTTGCCTTACATGAGGT
TGTGGACCTGTTTAGAGCTTATGATGCATCACTTGCTATGTTGATGAGAAAAGGCCAAGATAGCATAGAA
CCTGTTCCCGGTCAAAAGGGGAAAAAAAAAGCAGTGGAGCAGCGTGACTTCATTGGAGTGGACAGCACAG
GAAAGAGGCTGCTCTTCATGGCTAATGAAGCAGACTTGGATGAAGAGCTGGTCATTAAGGGATCCATCCT
ACAGAAGCATCCTAGAATACGTTTCCACACGGGTCTTGTGGATGCCCACCTCTACTGTTTGAAAAAATAC
ATCGTGGACTTCCTAATGGAAAATGGGTCAATAACTTCTATCCAGAGTGAACTGATTCCATATTTAGTGA
GAAAACAGTTTTCCTCAGCTTCCTCACAACAGGGACAAGAAGAAAAAGAGGAGGATCTAAAGAAAAAGGA
GCTGAAGTCCTTAGATATCTACAGTTTTATAAAAGAAGCCAATACACTGAACCTGGCTCCCTATGATGCC
TGCTGGAATGCCTGTCGAGGAGACAGGTGGGAAGACTTGTCCAGATCACAGGTGCGCTGCTATGTCCACA
TCATGAAAGAGGGGCTCTGCTCTCGAGTGAGCACACTGGGACTCTACATGGAAGCAAACAGACAGGTGCC
CAAATTGCTGTCTGCTCTCTGTCCAGAAGAACCACCAGTCCATTCGTCAGCCCAGATTGTCAGCAAACAC
CTGGTTGGAGTTGACAGCCTCATTGGGCCAGAGACACAGATTGGAGAGAAGTCATCCATTAAGCGCTCAG
TCATTGGCTCATCCTGTCTCATAAAAGATAGAGTGACTATTACCAATTGCCTTCTCATGAACTCAGTCAC
TGTGGAGGAAGGAAGCAATATCCAAGGCAGTGTCATCTGCAACAATGCTGTGATCGAGAAGGGTGCAGAC
ATCAAGGACTGCTTGATTGGAAGTGGCCAGAGGATTGAAGCCAAAGCTAAACGAGTGAATGAGGTGATCG
TGGGGAATGACCAGCTCATGGAGATCTGA
